Addgene plasmid #187068: pX601‐MHP1‐ABEmaxC2‐NG‐E53 ogRNA
Purpose: Gp41-1 Split C-terminal half of ABEmaxNGA driven by MHP1 promoter with gRNA targeting mdx4cv nonsense mutation
Depositing lab: Renzhi Han. Depositing organization: Ohio State University. Publication: Efficient precise in vivo base editing in adult dystrophic mice. Xu L, Zhang C, Li H, Wang P, Gao Y, Mokadam NA, Ma J, Arnold WD, Han R. Nat Commun. 2021 Jun 17;12(1):3719. doi: 10.1038/s41467-021-23996-y. PubMed 34140489.
Backbone
  Vector backbone: pAAV
  Vector type: Mammalian Expression, AAV
Growth in bacteria
  Bacterial resistance: Ampicillin, 100 μg/mL
  Growth temperature: 37°C
  Growth strain: NEB Stable
  Copy number: High Copy
Gene/Insert
  Gene/Insert name: Gp41-ABEmaxC2‐NG
  Species: Synthetic
  Promoter: MHP1
  Cloning method: Restriction Enzyme; 5′ cloning site XhoI (not destroyed); 3′ cloning site SpeI (not destroyed)
  Sequencing primers: 5′ CTGCATGCCCTCCCTGGGGACAG
Terms and licenses: Academic/Nonprofit Terms; Industry Terms: Not Available to Industry
How to cite: pX601‐MHP1‐ABEmaxC2‐NG‐E53 ogRNA was a gift from Renzhi Han (Addgene plasmid # 187068 ; http://n2t.net/addgene:187068 ; RRID:Addgene_187068)
