[The description below was written by a language model from this plasmid's Addgene catalogue record and pLannotate feature annotations shown in this document.]
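Description:
pX601‐MHP1‐ABEmaxC2‐NG‐E53 ogRNA is an AAV transfer plasmid (pAAV backbone, 6,575 nt by the sequenced record) built for mammalian expression and viral delivery of one half of a split adenine base editor. It is maintained in bacteria through a high-copy ColE1/pUC-type origin and an ampicillin resistance gene (β-lactamase with its own promoter), and it also carries an f1 phage origin. AAV2 inverted terminal repeats flank the payload and allow it to be packaged into AAV particles. The annotation finds a complete ITR on the right side but only short ITR fragments on the left, which may reflect the difficulty of sequencing and annotating these repeats rather than a true truncation.

Between the ITRs sit two expression units. In the first, the MHP1 promoter (named in the catalogue but not detected in the feature table) drives the C-terminal half of ABEmax-NG fused to a Gp41-1 split intein. The annotation recognises this as a C-terminal portion of Streptococcus pyogenes Cas9, followed by a bovine growth hormone polyadenylation signal. The second unit is a human U6 Pol III promoter expressing a guide RNA with an S. pyogenes tracrRNA-derived scaffold, directed at the mdx4cv nonsense mutation; the "E53" in the name presumably refers to the targeted dystrophin exon.

Because a full base editor exceeds AAV packaging capacity, this construct is meant to be co-delivered with a partner vector encoding the N-terminal half. Intein-mediated trans-splicing then reconstitutes the complete editor in co-transduced cells. The associated work used this system for in vivo base editing to correct the mutation in adult dystrophic mice.
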