Features (pLannotate 1.2.2; 14 found; start..end, strand, type, name):
     41..68      +  repeat_region  AAV2 ITR (fragment): inverted terminal repeat of adeno-associated virus serotype 2 inverted
     97..124     +  repeat_region  AAV2 ITR (fragment): inverted terminal repeat of adeno-associated virus serotype 2 inverted
    794..3174    +  CDS            Cas9(C) (fragment): C-terminal portion of Streptococcus pyogenes Cas9 (Zetsche et al., 2015)
   3281..3392    +  polyA_signal   bGH poly(A) signal: bovine growth hormone polyadenylation signal
   3496..3736    +  promoter       U6 promoter: RNA polymerase III promoter for human U6 snRNA
   3784..3851    +  misc_RNA       tracrRNA (fragment): trans-activating CRISPR RNA for the Streptococcus pyogenes CRISPR/Cas9 system
   3867..4007    +  repeat_region  AAV2 ITR: inverted terminal repeat of adeno-associated virus serotype 2 inverted
   4012..4063    -  misc_feature   bom (fragment): basis of mobility region from pBR322
   4082..4537    +  rep_origin     f1 ori (sequence partly withheld): f1 bacteriophage origin of replication; arrow indicates direction of (+) strand synthesis
   4538..4587    -  misc_feature   bom (fragment): basis of mobility region from pBR322
   4689..4724    -  CDS            rop (fragment): Rop protein, which maintains plasmids at low copy number; rop
   4819..4923    +  promoter       AmpR promoter: bla
   4924..5784    +  CDS            AmpR: β-lactamase; bla; confers resistance to ampicillin, carbenicillin, and related antibiotics
   5955..6543    +  rep_origin     ori: high-copy-number ColE1/pMB1/pBR322/pUC origin of replication
>Addgene plasmid #187068 | pX601‐MHP1‐ABEmaxC2‐NG‐E53 ogRNA | addgene full sequence | sequence record 368932 | Addgene NGS Result
GGCCTTTTGCTGGCCTTTTGCTCACATGTCCTGCAGGCAGCTGCGCGCTCGCTCGCTCACTGAGGCCGCC
CGGGCGTCGGGCGACCTTTGGTCGCCCGGCCTCAGTGAGCGAGCGAGCGCGCAGAGAGGGAGTGGCCAAC
TCCATCACTAGGGGTTCCTGCGGCCTCTAGACTCGAGGCCCTTCAGATTAAAAATAACTGAGGTAAGGGC
CTGGGTAGGGGAGGTGGTGTGAGACGCTCCTGTCTCTCCTCTATCTGCCCATCGGCCCTTTGGGGAGGAG
GAATGTGCCCAAGGACTAAAAAAAGGCCATGGAGCCAGAGGGGCGAGGGCAACAGACCTTTCATGGGCAA
ACCTTGGGGCCCTGCTGACTGTAGATGAGAGCAGCCACTACGGGTCTAGGCTGCCCATGTAAGGAGGCAA
GGCCTGGGGACACCCGAGATGCCTGGTTATAATTAACCCAGACATGTGGCTGCCCCCCCCCCCAACACCT
GCTGCCTGCTAAAAATAACCCTGTCCCTGGTGGCCCTGCATGCCCTCCCTGGGGACAGCCCCTCCTGGCT
AGTCACACCCTGTAGGCTCCTCTATATAACCCAGGGGCACAGGGGCTGCCCTCATTCTACCACCACCTCC
ACAGCACAGACAGACACTCAGGAGCCAGCTAGCCACCATGATGCTCAAGAAGATCCTCAAGATTGAAGAG
TTGGACGAGCGCGAGCTTATAGACATAGAAGTCAGTGGTAATCACCTTTTCTACGCAAATGACATTTTGA
CTCACAACTCCTCTTCAGACGTTTGCTTCGACTCCGTGGAAATCTCCGGCGTGGAAGATCGGTTCAACGC
CTCCCTGGGCACATACCACGATCTGCTGAAAATTATCAAGGACAAGGACTTCCTGGACAATGAGGAAAAC
GAGGACATTCTGGAAGATATCGTGCTGACCCTGACACTGTTTGAGGACAGAGAGATGATCGAGGAACGGC
TGAAAACCTATGCCCACCTGTTCGACGACAAAGTGATGAAGCAGCTGAAGCGGCGGAGATACACCGGCTG
GGGCAGGCTGAGCCGGAAGCTGATCAACGGCATCCGGGACAAGCAGTCCGGCAAGACAATCCTGGATTTC
CTGAAGTCCGACGGCTTCGCCAACAGAAACTTCATGCAGCTGATCCACGACGACAGCCTGACCTTTAAAG
AGGACATCCAGAAAGCCCAGGTGTCCGGCCAGGGCGATAGCCTGCACGAGCACATTGCCAATCTGGCCGG
CAGCCCCGCCATTAAGAAGGGCATCCTGCAGACAGTGAAGGTGGTGGACGAGCTCGTGAAAGTGATGGGC
CGGCACAAGCCCGAGAACATCGTGATCGAAATGGCCAGAGAGAACCAGACCACCCAGAAGGGACAGAAGA
ACAGCCGCGAGAGAATGAAGCGGATCGAAGAGGGCATCAAAGAGCTGGGCAGCCAGATCCTGAAAGAACA
CCCCGTGGAAAACACCCAGCTGCAGAACGAGAAGCTGTACCTGTACTACCTGCAGAATGGGCGGGATATG
TACGTGGACCAGGAACTGGACATCAACCGGCTGTCCGACTACGATGTGGACCATATCGTGCCTCAGAGCT
TTCTGAAGGACGACTCCATCGACAACAAGGTGCTGACCAGAAGCGACAAGAACCGGGGCAAGAGCGACAA
CGTGCCCTCCGAAGAGGTCGTGAAGAAGATGAAGAACTACTGGCGGCAGCTGCTGAACGCCAAGCTGATT
ACCCAGAGAAAGTTCGACAATCTGACCAAGGCCGAGAGAGGCGGCCTGAGCGAACTGGATAAGGCCGGCT
TCATCAAGAGACAGCTGGTGGAAACCCGGCAGATCACAAAGCACGTGGCACAGATCCTGGACTCCCGGAT
GAACACTAAGTACGACGAGAATGACAAGCTGATCCGGGAAGTGAAAGTGATCACCCTGAAGTCCAAGCTG
GTGTCCGATTTCCGGAAGGATTTCCAGTTTTACAAAGTGCGCGAGATCAACAACTACCACCACGCCCACG
ACGCCTACCTGAACGCCGTCGTGGGAACCGCCCTGATCAAAAAGTACCCTAAGCTGGAAAGCGAGTTCGT
GTACGGCGACTACAAGGTGTACGACGTGCGGAAGATGATCGCCAAGAGCGAGCAGGAAATCGGCAAGGCT
ACCGCCAAGTACTTCTTCTACAGCAACATCATGAACTTTTTCAAGACCGAGATTACCCTGGCCAACGGCG
AGATCCGGAAGCGGCCTCTGATCGAGACAAACGGCGAAACCGGGGAGATCGTGTGGGATAAGGGCCGGGA
TTTTGCCACCGTGCGGAAAGTGCTGAGCATGCCCCAAGTGAATATCGTGAAAAAGACCGAGGTGCAGACA
GGCGGCTTCAGCAAAGAGTCTATCCGGCCCAAGAGGAACAGCGATAAGCTGATCGCCAGAAAGAAGGACT
GGGACCCTAAGAAGTACGGCGGCTTCGTCAGCCCCACCGTGGCCTATTCTGTGCTGGTGGTGGCCAAAGT
GGAAAAGGGCAAGTCCAAGAAACTGAAGAGTGTGAAAGAGCTGCTGGGGATCACCATCATGGAAAGAAGC
AGCTTCGAGAAGAATCCCATCGACTTTCTGGAAGCCAAGGGCTACAAAGAAGTGAAAAAGGACCTGATCA
TCAAGCTGCCTAAGTACTCCCTGTTCGAGCTGGAAAACGGCCGGAAGAGAATGCTGGCCTCTGCCCGCTT
TCTGCAGAAGGGAAACGAACTGGCCCTGCCCTCCAAATATGTGAACTTCCTGTACCTGGCCAGCCACTAT
GAGAAGCTGAAGGGCTCCCCCGAGGATAATGAGCAGAAACAGCTGTTTGTGGAACAGCACAAGCACTACC
TGGACGAGATCATCGAGCAGATCAGCGAGTTCTCCAAGAGAGTGATCCTGGCCGACGCTAATCTGGACAA
AGTGCTGTCCGCCTACAACAAGCACCGGGATAAGCCCATCAGAGAGCAGGCCGAGAATATCATCCACCTG
TTTACCCTGACCAATCTGGGAGCCCCTCGGGCCTTCAAGTACTTTGACACCACCATCGACCGGAAGGTGT
ACCGGAGCACCAAAGAGGTGCTGGACGCCACCCTGATCCACCAGAGCATCACCGGCCTGTACGAGACACG
GATCGACCTGTCTCAGCTGGGAGGTGACTCTGGCGGCTCAAAAAGAACCGCCGACGGCAGCGAATTCGAG
CCCAAGAAGAAGAGGAAAGTCTAACTAGTAGAATTCCTAGAGCTCGCTGATCAGCCTCGACTGTGCCTTC
TAGTTGCCAGCCATCTGTTGTTTGCCCCTCCCCCGTGCCTTCCTTGACCCTGGAAGGTGCCACTCCCACT
GTCCTTTCCTAATAAAATGAGGAAATTGCATCGCATTGTCTGAGTAGGTGTCATTCTATTCTGGGGGGTG
GGGTGGGGCAGGACAGCAAGGGGGAGGATTGGGAAGAGAATAGCAGGCATGCTGGGGAGGTACCTGAGGG
CCTATTTCCCATGATTCCTTCATATTTGCATATACGATACAAGGCTGTTAGAGAGATAATTGGAATTAAT
TTGACTGTAAACACAAAGATATTAGTACAAAATACGTGACGTAGAAAGTAATAATTTCTTGGGTAGTTTG
CAGTTTTAAAATTATGTTTTAAAATGGACTATCATATGCTTACCGTAACTTGAAAGTATTTCGATTTCTT
GGCTTTATATATCTTGTGGAAAGGACGAAACACCGGTTATCTCCTGTTCTGCAGCGTTTCAGAGCTATGC
TGGAAACAGCATAGCAAGTTGAAATAAGGCTAGTCCGTTATCAACTTGAAAAAGTGGCACCGAGTCGGTG
CTTTTTTTGCGGCCGCAGGAACCCCTAGTGATGGAGTTGGCCACTCCCTCTCTGCGCGCTCGCTCGCTCA
CTGAGGCCGGGCGACCAAAGGTCGCCCGACGCCCGGGCTTTGCCCGGGCGGCCTCAGTGAGCGAGCGAGC
GCGCAGCTGCCTGCAGGGGCGCCTGATGCGGTATTTTCTCCTTACGCATCTGTGCGGTATTTCACACCGC
ATA
[95 nt withheld, positions 4064-4158]
T
[46 nt withheld, positions 4160-4205]
C
[141 nt withheld, positions 4207-4347]
CCTTTGACGTTGGAGTCCACGTTCTTT
[37 nt withheld, positions 4375-4411]
ACTCTATCTCGGGCTATTCTTTTGATTTATAAGGGATTTTGCCGATTTCGGTCTATTGGTTAAAAAATGA
GCTGATTTAACAAAAATTTAACGCGAATTTTAACAAAATATTAACGTTTACAATTTTATGGTGCACTCTC
AGTACAATCTGCTCTGATGCCGCATAGTTAAGCCAGCCCCGACACCCGCCAACACCCGCTGACGCGCCCT
GACGGGCTTGTCTGCTCCCGGCATCCGCTTACAGACAAGCTGTGACCGTCTCCGGGAGCTGCATGTGTCA
GAGGTTTTCACCGTCATCACCGAAACGCGCGAGACGAAAGGGCCTCGTGATACGCCTATTTTTATAGGTT
AATGTCATGATAATAATGGTTTCTTAGACGTCAGGTGGCACTTTTCGGGGAAATGTGCGCGGAACCCCTA
TTTGTTTATTTTTCTAAATACATTCAAATATGTATCCGCTCATGAGACAATAACCCTGATAAATGCTTCA
ATAATATTGAAAAAGGAAGAGTATGAGTATTCAACATTTCCGTGTCGCCCTTATTCCCTTTTTTGCGGCA
TTTTGCCTTCCTGTTTTTGCTCACCCAGAAACGCTGGTGAAAGTAAAAGATGCTGAAGATCAGTTGGGTG
CACGAGTGGGTTACATCGAACTGGATCTCAACAGCGGTAAGATCCTTGAGAGTTTTCGCCCCGAAGAACG
TTTTCCAATGATGAGCACTTTTAAAGTTCTGCTATGTGGCGCGGTATTATCCCGTATTGACGCCGGGCAA
GAGCAACTCGGTCGCCGCATACACTATTCTCAGAATGACTTGGTTGAGTACTCACCAGTCACAGAAAAGC
ATCTTACGGATGGCATGACAGTAAGAGAATTATGCAGTGCTGCCATAACCATGAGTGATAACACTGCGGC
CAACTTACTTCTGACAACGATCGGAGGACCGAAGGAGCTAACCGCTTTTTTGCACAACATGGGGGATCAT
GTAACTCGCCTTGATCGTTGGGAACCGGAGCTGAATGAAGCCATACCAAACGACGAGCGTGACACCACGA
TGCCTGTAGCAATGGCAACAACGTTGCGCAAACTATTAACTGGCGAACTACTTACTCTAGCTTCCCGGCA
ACAATTAATAGACTGGATGGAGGCGGATAAAGTTGCAGGACCACTTCTGCGCTCGGCCCTTCCGGCTGGC
TGGTTTATTGCTGATAAATCTGGAGCCGGTGAGCGTGGAAGCCGCGGTATCATTGCAGCACTGGGGCCAG
ATGGTAAGCCCTCCCGTATCGTAGTTATCTACACGACGGGGAGTCAGGCAACTATGGATGAACGAAATAG
ACAGATCGCTGAGATAGGTGCCTCACTGATTAAGCATTGGTAACTGTCAGACCAAGTTTACTCATATATA
CTTTAGATTGATTTAAAACTTCATTTTTAATTTAAAAGGATCTAGGTGAAGATCCTTTTTGATAATCTCA
TGACCAAAATCCCTTAACGTGAGTTTTCGTTCCACTGAGCGTCAGACCCCGTAGAAAAGATCAAAGGATC
TTCTTGAGATCCTTTTTTTCTGCGCGTAATCTGCTGCTTGCAAACAAAAAAACCACCGCTACCAGCGGTG
GTTTGTTTGCCGGATCAAGAGCTACCAACTCTTTTTCCGAAGGTAACTGGCTTCAGCAGAGCGCAGATAC
CAAATACTGTTCTTCTAGTGTAGCCGTAGTTAGGCCACCACTTCAAGAACTCTGTAGCACCGCCTACATA
CCTCGCTCTGCTAATCCTGTTACCAGTGGCTGCTGCCAGTGGCGATAAGTCGTGTCTTACCGGGTTGGAC
TCAAGACGATAGTTACCGGATAAGGCGCAGCGGTCGGGCTGAACGGGGGGTTCGTGCACACAGCCCAGCT
TGGAGCGAACGACCTACACCGAACTGAGATACCTACAGCGTGAGCTATGAGAAAGCGCCACGCTTCCCGA
AGGGAGAAAGGCGGACAGGTATCCGGTAAGCGGCAGGGTCGGAACAGGAGAGCGCACGAGGGAGCTTCCA
GGGGGAAACGCCTGGTATCTTTATAGTCCTGTCGGGTTTCGCCACCTCTGACTTGAGCGTCGATTTTTGT
GATGCTCGTCAGGGGGGCGGAGCCTATGGAAAAACGCCAGCAACGCGGCCTTTTTACGGTTCCT
